>Addgene plasmid #47916 | pRXTN | depositor full sequence | sequence record 68607 | pRXTN sequence 6536 bps
TCCGCGTTACATAACTTACGGTAAATGGCCCGCCTGGCTGACCGCCCAACGACCCCCGCCCATTGACGTC
AATAATGACGTATGTTCCCATAGTAACGCCAATAGGGACTTTCCATTGACGTCAATGGGTGGAGTATTTA
CGGTAAACTGCCCACTTGGCAGTACATCAAGTGTATCATATGCCAAGTACGCCCCCTATTGACGTCAATG
ACGGTAAATGGCCCGCTCTGGCATTATGCCCAGTACATGACCTTATGGGACTTTCCTACTTGGCAGTACA
TCTACGTATTAGTCATCGCTATTACCATGGTGATGCGGTTTTGGCAGTACATCAATGGGCGTGGATAGCG
GTTTGACTCACGGGGATTTCCAAGTCTCCACCCCATTGACGTCAATGGGAGTTTGTTTTGGCACCAAAAT
CAACGGGACTTTCCAAAATGTCGTAACAACTCCGCCCCATTGACGCAAATGGGCGGTAGGCGTGTACGGT
GGGAGGTCTATATAAGCAGAGCTCAATAAAAGAGCCCACAACCCCTCACTCGGCGCGCCAGTCTTCCGAT
AGACTGCGTCGCCCGGGTACCCGTATTCCCAATAAAGCCTCTTGCTGTTTGCATCCGAATCGTGGTCTCG
CTGTTCCTTGGGAGGGTCTCCTCTGAGTGATTGACTACCCACGACGGGGGTCTTTCATTTGGGGGCTCGT
CCGGGATTTGGAGACCCCTGCCCAGGGACCACCGACCCACCACCGGGAGGTAAGCTGGCCAGCAACTTAT
CTGTGTCTGTCCGATTGTCTAGTGTCTATGTTTGATGTTATGCGCCTGCGTCTGTACTAGTTAGCTAACT
AGCTCTGTATCTGGCGGACCCGTGGTGGAACTGACGAGTTCTGAACACCCGGCCGCAACCCTGGGAGACG
TCCCAGGGACTTTGGGGGCCGTTTTTGTGGCCCGACCTGAGGAAGGGAGTCGATGTGGAATCCGACCCCG
TCAGGATATGTGGTTCTGGTAGGAGACGAGAACCTAAAACAGTTCCCGCCTCCGTCTGAATTTTTGCTTT
CGGTTTGGAACCGAAGCCGCGCGTCTTGTCTGCTGCAGCGCTGCAGCATCGTTCTGTGTTGTCTCTGTCT
GACTGTGTTTCTGTATTTGTCTGAAAATTAGGGCCAGACTGTTACCACTCCCTTAAGTTTGACCTTAGGT
CACTGGAAAGATGTCGAGCGGATCGCTCACAACCAGTCGGTAGATGTCAAGAAGAGACGTTGGGTTACCT
TCTGCTCTGCAGAATGGCCAACCTTTAACGTCGGATGGCCGCGAGACGGCACCTTTAACCGAGACCTCAT
CACCCAGGTTAAGATCAAGGTCTTTTCACCTGGCCCGCATGGACACCCAGACCAGGTCCCCTACATCGTG
ACCTGGGAAGCCTTGGCTTTTGACCCCCCTCCCTGGGTCAAGCCCTTTGTACACCCTAAGCCTCCGCCTC
CTCTTCCTCCATCCGCCCCGTCTCTCCCCCTTGAACCTCCTCGTTCGACCCCGCCTCGATCCTCCCTTTA
TCCAGCCCTCACTCCTTCTCTAGGCGCCGGAATTGAAGATCTGAGGCCCTTTCGTCTTCACTCGAGTTTA
CTCCCTATCAGTGATAGAGAACGTATGTCGAGTTTACTCCCTATCAGTGATAGAGAACGATGTCGAGTTT
ACTCCCTATCAGTGATAGAGAACGTATGTCGAGTTTACTCCCTATCAGTGATAGAGAACGTATGTCGAGT
TTACTCCCTATCAGTGATAGAGAACGTATGTCGAGTTTATCCCTATCAGTGATAGAGAACGTATGTCGAG
TTTACTCCCTATCAGTGATAGAGAACGTATGTCGAGGTAGGCGTGTACGGTGGGAGGCCTATATAAGCAG
AGCTCGTTTAGTGAACCGTCAGATCGCCTGGAGAAGGATCCGCGGCCGCGCCGGCTCTAGATCGCGAACG
CGTGAATTCTACCGGGTAGGGGAGGCGCTTTTCCCAAGGCAGTCTGGAGCATGCGCTTTAGCAGCCCCGC
TGGGCACTTGGCGCTACACAAGTGGCCTCTGGCCTCGCACACATTCCACATCCACCGGTAGGCGCCAACC
GGCTCCGTTCTTTGGTGGCCCCTTCGCGCCACCTTCTACTCCTCCCCTAGTCAGGAAGTTCCCCCCCGCC
CCGCAGCTCGCGTCGTGCAGGACGTGACAAATGGAAGTAGCACGTCTCACTAGTCTCGTGCAGATGGACA
GCACCGCTGAGCAATGGAAGCGGGTAGGCCTTTGGGGCAGCGGCCAATAGCAGCTTTGCTCCTTCGCTTT
CTGGGCTCAGAGGCTGGGAAGGGGTGGGTCCGGGGGCGGGCTCAGGGGCGGGCTCAGGGGCGGGGCGGGC
GCCCGAAGGTCCTCCGGAGGCCCGGCATTCTGCACGCTTCAAAAGCGCACGTCTGCCGCGCTGTTCTCCT
CTTCCTCATCTCCGGGCCTTTCGACCTGCAGTTATCATGGGCACCACCCTGGACGACACGGCTTACCGGT
ACCGCACCAGTGTCCCGGGGGACGCCGAGGCCATCGAGGCACTGGATGGGTCCTTCACCACCGACACCGT
CTTCCGCGTCACCGCCACCGGGGACGGCTTCACCCTGCGGGAGGTGCCGGTGGACCCGCCCCTGACCAAG
GTGTTCCCCGACGACGAATCGGACGACGAATCGGACGCCGGGGAGGACGGCGACCCGGACTCCCGGACGT
TCGTCGCGTACGGGGACGACGGCGACCTGGCGGGCTTCGTGGTCGTCTCGTACTCCGGCTGGAACCGCCG
GCTGACCGTCGAGGACATCGAGGTCGCCCCGGAGCACCGGGGGCACGGGGTCGGGCGCGCGTTGATGGGG
CTCGCGACGGAGTTCGCCCGCGAGCGGGGCGCCGGGCACCTCTGGCTGGAGGTCACCAACGTCAACGCAC
CGGCGATCCACGCGTACCGGCGGATGGGGTTCACCCTCTGCGGCCTGGACACCGCCCTGTACGACGGCAC
CGCCTCGGACGGCGAGCAGGCGCTCTACATGAGCATGCCCTGCCCCTAAGATAACCCCACGACCCGCAGC
GCCCGACCGAAAGGAGCGCACGACCCCATGCATCGGCGTCTCGAGATATCAGTGGTCCAGGCTCTAGTTT
TGACTCAACAATATCACCAGCTGAAGCCTATAGAGTACGAGCCATAGATAAAATAAAAGATTTTATTTAG
TCTCCAGAAAAAGGGGGGAATGAAAGACCCCACCTGTAGGTTTGGCAAGCTAGCTTAAGTAACGCCATTT
TGCAAGGCATGGAAAAATACATAACTGAGAATAGAGAAGTTCAGATCAAGGTCAGGAACAGATGGAACAG
GGTCGATCGACCTAGAGAACCATCAGATGTTTCCAGGGTGCCCCAAGGACCTGAAATGACCCTGTGCCTT
ATTTGAACTAACCAATCAGTTCGCTTCTCGCTTCTGTTCGCGCGCTTCTGCTCCCCGAGCTCAATAAAAG
AGCCCACAACCCCTCACTCGGGGCGCCAGTCCTCCGATTGACTGAGTCGCCCGGGTACCCGTGTATCCAA
TAAACCCTCTTGCAGTTGCATCCGACTTGTGGTCTCGCTGTTCCTTGGGAGGGTCTCCTCTGAGTGATTG
ACTACCCGTCAGCGGGGGTCTTTCATTTGGGGGCTCGTCCGGGATCGGGAGACCCCTGCCCAGGGACCAC
CGACCCACCACCGGGAGGTAAGCTGGCTGCCTCGCGCGTTTCGGTGATGACGGTGAAAACCTCTGACACA
TGCAGCTCCCGGAGACGGTCACAGCTTGTCTGTAAGCGGATGCCGGGAGCAGACAAGCCCGTCAGGGCGC
GTCAGCGGGTGTTGGCGGGTGTCGGGGCGCAGCCATGACCCAGTCACGTAGCGATAGCGGAGTGTAGATC
CGGCTGTGGAATGTGTGTCAGTTAGGGTGTGGAAAGTCCCCAGGCTCCCCAGCAGGCAGAAGTATGCAAA
GCATGCATCTCAATTAGTCAGCAACCAGGTGTGGAAAGTCCCCAGGCTCCCCAGCAGGCAGAAGTATGCA
AAGCATGCATCTCAATTAGTCAGCAACCATAGTCCCGCCCCTAACTCCGCCCATCCCGCCCCTAACTCCG
CCCAGTTCCGCCCATTCTCCGCCCCATGGCTGACTAATTTTTTTTATTTATGCAGAGGCCGAGGCCGCCT
CGGCCTCTGAGCTATTCCAGAAGTAGTGAGGAGGCTTTTTTGGAGGCCTAGGCTTTTGCAAAAAGCTTAC
TGGCTTAACTATGCGGCATCAGAGCAGATTGTACTGAGAGTGCACCATATGCGGTGTGAAATACCGCACA
GATGCGTAAGGAGAAAATACCGCATCAGGCGCTCTTCCGCTTCCTCGCTCACTGACTCGCTGCGCTCGGT
CGTTCGGCTGCGGCGAGCGGTATCAGCTCACTCAAAGGCGGTAATACGGTTATCCACAGAATCAGGGGAT
AACGCAGGAAAGAACATGTGAGCAAAAGGCCAGCAAAAGGCCAGGAACCGTAAAAAGGCCGCGTTGCTGG
CGTTTTTCCATAGGCTCCGCCCCCCTGACGAGCATCACAAAAATCGACGCTCAAGTCAGAGGTGGCGAAA
CCCGACAGGACTATAAAGATACCAGGCGTTTCCCCCTGGAAGCTCCCTCGTGCGCTCTCCTGTTCCGACC
CTGCCGCTTACCGGATACCTGTCCGCCTTTCTCCCTTCGGGAAGCGTGGCGCTTTCTCATAGCTCACGCT
GTAGGTATCTCAGTTCGGTGTAGGTCGTTCGCTCCAAGCTGGGCTGTGTGCACGAACCCCCCGTTCAGCC
CGACCGCTGCGCCTTATCCGGTAACTATCGTCTTGAGTCCAACCCGGTAAGACACGACTTATCGCCACTG
GCAGCAGCCACTGGTAACAGGATTAGCAGAGCGAGGTATGTAGGCGGTGCTACAGAGTTCTTGAAGTGGT
GGCCTAACTACGGCTACACTAGAAGGACAGTATTTGGTATCTGCGCTCTGCTGAAGCCAGTTACCTTCGG
AAAAAGAGTTGGTAGCTCTTGATCCGGCAAACAAACCACCGCTGGTAGCGGTGGTTTTTTTGTTTGCAAG
CAGCAGATTACGCGCAGAAAAAAAGGATCTCAAGAAGATCCTTTGATCTTTTCTACGGGGTCTGACGCTC
AGTGGAACGAAAACTCACGTTAAGGGATTTTGGTCATGAGATTATCAAAAAGGATCTTCACCTAGATCCT
TTTAAATTAAAAATGAAGTTTTAAATCAATCTAAAGTATATATGAGTAAACTTGGTCTGACAGTTACCAA
TGCTTAATCAGTGAGGCACCTATCTCAGCGATCTGTCTATTTCGTTCATCCATAGTTGCCTGACTCCCCG
TCGTGTAGATAACTACGATACGGGAGGGCTTACCATCTGGCCCCAGTGCTGCAATGATACCGCGAGACCC
ACGCTCACCGGCTCCAGATTTATCAGCAATAAACCAGCCAGCCGGAAGGGCCGAGCGCAGAAGTGGTCCT
GCAACTTTATCCGCCTCCATCCAGTCTATTAATTGTTGCCGGGAAGCTAGAGTAAGTAGTTCGCCAGTTA
ATAGTTTGCGCAACGTTGTTGCCATTGCTGCAGGCATCGTGGTGTCACGCTCGTCGTTTGGTATGGCTTC
ATTCAGCTCCGGTTCCCAACGATCAAGGCGAGTTACATGATCCCCCATGTTGTGCAAAAAAGCGGTTAGC
TCCTTCGGTCCTCCGATCGTTGTCAGAAGTAAGTTGGCCGCAGTGTTATCACTCATGGTTATGGCAGCAC
TGCATAATTCTCTTACTGTCATGCCATCCGTAAGATGCTTTTCTGTGACTGGTGAGTACTCAACCAAGTC
ATTCTGAGAATAGTGTATGCGGCGACCGAGTTGCTCTTGCCCGGCGTCAACACGGGATAATACCGCGCCA
CATAGCAGAACTTTAAAAGTGCTCATCATTGGAAAACGTTCTTCGGGGCGAAAACTCTCAAGGATCTTAC
CGCTGTTGAGATCCAGTTCGATGTAACCCACTCGTGCACCCAACTGATCTTCAGCATCTTTTACTTTCAC
CAGCGTTTCTGGGTGAGCAAAAACAGGAAGGCAAAATGCCGCAAAAAAGGGAATAAGGGCGACACGGAAA
TGTTGAATACTCATACTCTTCCTTTTTCAATATTATTGAAGCATTTATCAGGGTTATTGTCTCATGAGCG
GATACATATTTGAATGTATTTAGAAAAATAAACAAATAGGGGTTCCGCGCACATTTCCCCGAAAAGTGCC
ACCTGACGTCTAAGAAACCATTATTATCATGACATTAACCTATAAAAATAGGCGTATCACGAGGCCCTTT
CGTCTTCAAGAATTAGCTTGGCCATTGCATACGTTGTATCCATATCATAATATGTACATTTATATTGGCT
CATGTCCAACATTACCGCCATGTTGACATTGATTATTGACTAGTTATTAATAGTAATCAATTACGGGGTC
ATTAGTTCATAGCCCATATATGGAGT
Features (pLannotate 1.2.2; 17 found; start..end, strand, type, name):
    310..513     +  promoter       CMV promoter: human cytomegalovirus (CMV) immediate early promoter
    514..689     +  LTR            5' LTR (truncated): truncated long terminal repeat from Moloney murine sarcoma virus
    811..1085    +  misc_feature   MESV Ψ (fragment): packaging signal of murine embryonic stem cell virus
   1152..1568    +  CDS            gag (truncated): truncated Moloney murine leukemia virus (MMLV) gag gene lacking the start codon
   1604..1918    +  promoter       tight TRE promoter: Tet-responsive promoter PTight, consisting of seven tet operator sequences followed by the minimal CMV promoter
   1974..2473    +  promoter       PGK promoter: mouse phosphoglycerate kinase 1 promoter
   2493..3057    +  CDS            NrsR (fragment): nourseothricin acetyltransferase; Streptomyces noursei nat1; confers resistance to nourseothricin
   3125..3197    +  CDS            env (fragment): murine leukemia virus gPr80 envelope polyprotein precursor; env; proteolytically cleaved into gp70SU and p15TM subunits
   3239..3667    +  LTR            3' LTR (ΔU3): self-inactivating 3' long terminal repeat (LTR) from Moloney murine leukemia virus
   3736..3776    +  CDS            rop (fragment): Rop protein, which maintains plasmids at low copy number; rop
   3878..3916    +  misc_feature   bom (fragment): basis of mobility region from pBR322
   3933..4262    +  promoter       SV40 promoter: SV40 enhancer and early promoter
   4268..4369    +  misc_feature   bom (fragment): basis of mobility region from pBR322
   4555..5143    -  rep_origin     ori: high-copy-number ColE1/pMB1/pBR322/pUC origin of replication
   5314..6174    -  CDS            AmpR: β-lactamase; bla; confers resistance to ampicillin, carbenicillin, and related antibiotics
   6175..6279    -  promoter       AmpR promoter: bla
   6465..309     +  enhancer       CMV enhancer (across the origin): human cytomegalovirus immediate early enhancer
