[The description below was written by a language model from this plasmid's Addgene catalogue record and pLannotate feature annotations shown in this document.]
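Description:
pRXTN is an empty-backbone, self-inactivating gammaretroviral vector for tetracycline/doxycycline-inducible expression in mammalian cells. It is derived from the commercial pRetro-X-Tight puromycin vector, the response plasmid of a two-plasmid Tet-On system. Its defining modification is that the puromycin resistance gene has been replaced with one encoding nourseothricin N-acetyltransferase (NAT), an ORF partially adapted to human codon usage. The 6,536 bp plasmid is propagated in E. coli through a high-copy ColE1/pUC-type origin and an ampicillin resistance cassette. The record lists a recombination-deficient strain as the growth host, which is common for LTR-containing plasmids.

The viral genome is transcribed in packaging cells from a hybrid 5' element that joins the CMV enhancer/promoter to a truncated 5' LTR. This is followed by a packaging signal and a truncated, start-codon-deficient gag fragment that aids encapsidation. Downstream lies the tight TRE promoter, consisting of seven tet operators and a minimal CMV promoter. The short interval between it and the next element is presumably where a gene of interest is inserted by restriction cloning. A mouse PGK promoter then drives NAT constitutively, so transduced cells can be selected with nourseothricin regardless of induction state. The ΔU3 3' LTR inactivates LTR promoter activity after integration, which limits interference with the inducible promoter. An SV40 promoter and small rop, bom and env fragments are also annotated and appear to be backbone remnants.

The vector carries no transactivator, so induction requires a Tet-On transactivator supplied separately. Using nourseothricin keeps puromycin and other common markers available for use in the same cells.
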