Addgene plasmid #47916: pRXTN
Purpose: (Empty Backbone) pRXTN is a modified version of pRX-tight Puro (part of the two plasmid Tet-ON system from Clontech) encoding NAT instead of PAC.
Depositing lab: James Iglehart. Depositing organization: Dana-Farber Cancer Institute. Publication: Nourseothricin N-acetyl transferase: a positive selection marker for Mammalian cells. Kochupurakkal BS, Iglehart JD. PLoS One. 2013 Jul 4;8(7):e68509. doi: 10.1371/journal.pone.0068509. Print 2013. PubMed 23861913.
Backbone
  Vector backbone: pRetro-X-Tight
  Backbone manufacturer: clontech
  Backbone size (bp): 6536
  Modifications to backbone: Puromycin resistance gene replaced with Nourseothricin resistance gene
  Vector type: Mammalian Expression, Retroviral
  Promoter: Tet
  Selectable markers: Nourseothricin
Growth in bacteria
  Bacterial resistance: Ampicillin, 100 μg/mL
  Growth temperature: 37°C
  Growth strain: Stbl3
  Copy number: High Copy
Gene/Insert
  Cloning method: Restriction Enzyme
  Sequencing primers: 5′ pLXSN_5_primer
Resource information
  A portion of this plasmid was derived from a plasmid made by: The original NAT ORF was obtained from Prof Laura Knoll, University of Wisconsin-Madison. Sequence of the ORF was partially adapted to human codon usage.
Terms and licenses: Academic/Nonprofit Terms; Industry Terms: Not Available to Industry
How to cite: pRXTN was a gift from James Iglehart (Addgene plasmid # 47916 ; http://n2t.net/addgene:47916 ; RRID:Addgene_47916)
