>Addgene plasmid #47916 | pRXTN | addgene partial sequence | sequence record 69583 | mPGK_F
TTCCTCATCTCCGGGCCTTTCGACCTGCAGTATCATGGGCACCACCCTGGACGACACGGCTTACCGGTAC
CGCACCAGTGTCCCGGGGGACGCCGAGGCCATCGAGGCACTGGATGGGTCCTTCACCACCGACACCGTCT
TCCGCGTCACCGCCACCGGGGACGGCTTCACCCTGCGGGAGGTGCCGGTGGACCCGCCCCTGACCAAGGT
GTTCCCCGACGACGAATCGGACGACGAATCGGACGACGGGGAGGACGGCGACCCGGACTCCCGGACGTTC
GTCGCGTACGGGGACGACGGCGACCTGGCGGGCTTCGTGGTCGTCTCGTACTCCGGCTGGAACCGCCGGC
TGACCGTCGAGGACATCGAGGTCGCCCCGGAGCACCGGGGGCACGGGGTCGGGCGCGCGTTGATGGGGCT
CGCGACGGAGTTCGCCCGCGAGCGGGGCGCCGGGCACCTCTGGCTGGAGGTCACCAACGTCAACGCACCG
GCGATCCACGCGTACCGGCGGATGGGGTTCACCCTCTGCGGCCTGGACACCGCCCTGTACGACGGCACCG
CCTCGGACGGCGAGCAGGCGCTCTACATGAGCATGCCCTGCCCCTAAGATAACCCCACGACCCGCAGCGC
CCGACCGAAAGGAGCGCACGACCCCATGCATCGGCGTCTCGAGATATCAGTGGTCCAGGCTCTAGTTTTG
ACTCAACAATATCACCAGCTGAAGCCTATAGAGTACGAGCCATAGATAAAATAAAAGATTTTATTTAGTC
TCCAGAAAAAGGGGGGAATGAAAGACCCCACCTGTAGGTTTGGCAAGCTAGCTTAAGTAACGCCATTTTG
CAAGG
