>Addgene plasmid #47916 | pRXTN | addgene partial sequence | sequence record 69585 | pLXSN_5
GCCCTCACTCCTTCTCTAGGCGCCGGAATTGAAGATCTGAGGCCCTTTCGTCTTCACTCGAGTTTACTCC
CTATCAGTGATAGAGAACGTATGTCGAGTTTACTCCCTATCAGTGATAGAGAACGATGTCGAGTTTACTC
CCTATCAGTGATAGAGAACGTATGTCGAGTTTACTCCCTATCAGTGATAGAGAACGTATGTCGAGTTTAC
TCCCTATCAGTGATAGAGAACGTATGTCGAGTTTATCCCTATCAGTGATAGAGAACGTATGTCGAGTTTA
CTCCCTATCAGTGATAGAGAACGTATGTCGAGGTAGGCGTGTACGGTGGGAGGCCTATATAAGCAGAGCT
CGTTTAGTGAACCGTCAGATCGCCTGGAGAAGGATCCGCGGCCGCGCCGGCTCTAGATCGCGAACGCGTG
AATTCTACCGGGTAGGGGAGGCGCTTTTCCCAAGGCAGTCTGGAGCATGCGCTTTAGCAGCCCCGCTGGG
CACTTGGCGCTACACAAGTGGCCTCTGGCCTCGCACACATTCCACATCCACCGGTAGGCGCCAACCGGCT
CCGTTCTTTGGTGGCCCCTTCGCGCCACCTTCTACTCCTCCCCTAGTCAGGAAGTTCCCCCCCGCCCCGC
AGCTCGCGTCGTGCAGGACGTGACAAATGGAAGTAGCACGTCTCACTAGTCTCGTGCAGATGGACAGCAC
CGCTGAGCAATGGAAGCGGGTAGGCCTTTGGGGCAGCGGCCAATAGCAGCTTTGCTCCTTCGCTTTCTGG
GCTCAGAGGCTGGGAAGGGGTGGGTCCGGGGGCGGGCTCAGGGGCGGGCTCAGGGGCGGGGCGGGCGCCC
GAAGGTCCTCCGGAGGCCCGGCATTCTGCACGCTTCAAAAGCGCACGTCTGCCGCGCTGTTCTCCTCTTC
CTCATCTCCGGGCCTTTCGACCTGCAGTTATCATGGGCACCACCCTGGACGACACGGCTT
